>Addgene plasmid #89372 | E1b-GFP-Tol2-Gateway dre SE-irf2bpl C | addgene full sequence | sequence record 175428 | Addgene NGS Result
ACAAGTTTGTACAAAAAAGCTGAACGAGAAACGTAAAATGATATAAATATCAATATATTAAATTAGATTT
TGCATAAAAAACAGACTACATAATACTGTAAAACACAACATATCCAGTCACTATGGCGGCCGCATTAGGC
ACCCCAGGCTTTACACTTTATGCTTCCGGCTCGTATAATGTGTGGATTTTGAGTTAGGATCCGTCGAGAT
TTTCAGGAGCTAAGGAAGCTAAAATGGAGAAAAAAATCACTGGATATACCACCGTTGATATATCCCAATG
GCATCGTAAAGAACATTTTGAGGCATTTCAGTCAGTTGCTCAATGTACCTATAACCAGACCGTTCAGCTG
GATATTACGGCCTTTTTAAAGACCGTAAAGAAAAATAAGCACAAGTTTTATCCGGCCTTTATTCACATTC
TTGCCCGCCTGATGAATGCTCATCCGGAATTCCGTATGGCAATGAAAGACGGTGAGCTGGTGATATGGGA
TAGTGTTCACCCTTGTTACACCGTTTTCCATGAGCAAACTGAAACGTTTTCATCGCTCTGGAGTGAATAC
CACGACGATTTCCGGCAGTTTCTACACATATATTCGCAAGATGTGGCGTGTTACGGTGAAAACCTGGCCT
ATTTCCCTAAAGGGTTTATTGAGAATATGTTTTTCGTCTCAGCCAATCCCTGGGTGAGTTTCACCAGTTT
TGATTTAAACGTGGCCAATATGGACAACTTCTTCGCCCCCGTTTTCACCATGGGCAAATATTATACGCAA
GGCGACAAGGTGCTGATGCCGCTGGCGATTCAGGTTCATCATGCCGTTTGTGATGGCTTCCATGTCGGCA
GAATGCTTAATGAATTACAACAGTACTGCGATGAGTGGCAGGGCGGGGCGTAAACGCGTGGATCCGGCTT
ACTAAAAGCCAGATAACAGTATGCGTATTTGCGCGCTGATTTTTGCGGTATAAGAATATATACTGATATG
TATACCCGAAGTATGTCAAAAAGAGGTATGCTATGAAGCAGCGTATTACAGTGACAGTTGACAGCGACAG
CTATCAGTTGCTCAAGGCATATATGATGTCAATATCTCCGGTCTGGTAAGCACAACCATGCAGAATGAAG
CCCGTCGTCTGCGTGCCGAACGCTGGAAAGCGGAAAATCAGGAAGGGATGGCTGAGGTCGCCCGGTTTAT
TGAAATGAACGGCTCTTTTGCTGACGAGAACAGGGGCTGGTGAAATGCAGTTTAAGGTTTACACCTATAA
AAGAGAGAGCCGTTATCGTCTGTTTGTGGATGTACAGAGTGATATTATTGACACGCCCGGGCGACGGATG
GTGATCCCCCTGGCCAGTGCACGTCTGCTGTCAGATAAAGTCTCCCGTGAACTTTACCCGGTGGTGCATA
TCGGGGATGAAAGCTGGCGCATGATGACCACCGATATGGCCAGTGTGCCGGTCTCCGTTATCGGGGAAGA
AGTGGCTGATCTCAGCCACCGCGAAAATGACATCAAAAACGCCATTAACCTGATGTTCTGGGGAATATAA
ATGTCAGGCTCCCTTATACACAGCCAGTCTGCAGGTCGACCATAGTGACTGGATATGTTGTGTTTTACAG
TATTATGTAGTCTGTTTTTTATGCAAAATCTAATTTAATATATTGATATTTATATCATTTTACGTTTCTC
GTTCAGCTTTCTTGTACAAAGTGGTGATATCAAGATCTCATCTTTGTTAAGCTTTAAATGGTACAACTTA
AATTTGCTTGAAATGTTACTTAAAATTGTTCACTCTTGTGATTAAACTTTGTGATGACCTCACGAATGAA
ATGTTCAGAACTGTAGTGGCTGGTAATCCCATCTAGACATTGCAAATGTGACTATTGTAGATTCACACAT
TGCGATATCAATGCAAAAACGATCAACCCCTACTGGTTTGTGATGTTAAAATAATGTGATGAAGGTCAAA
AAATGTGCCATTTCATGCACCGCTGCTATTTAGATGCATAAAACAGAGTCAGACAGCACATGAAAGAGGC
GAAAGATACAAAAATTGCACTCCGACAGGTATTCAGCGGGTTCTCAGTTCAACACTTTAGATCAATCAAG
TGAAACCATCCTTGAACAATCCAGCCTGCGAGCTTTTCAAGACAGACGGAGTCTCCATGGTGCCCTATAG
TCCATTTCCATGTGCTTAGAAACAATTCCCTGCCCCCAAAACTAGCCCCCCGCCCCACTACTCTTCTCCA
GCCGGAATCTACAGGAAGCCGAAACAGGCTCTGGCCCTCAAGGAGGGACTGGCCTTGAAATGCAAATTGG
AATTCCATCCGAAAATTGATGTCCTTTACAAGCTAATGAAAAACATCTGAAACGCTGCCAAAATGGCCCC
CCTTTTTTTTTTACAACCCACATGCCATTAGTCAAGGGTAGACTGGAGCTACGTCCTGTTTTGAGGCAAA
CATTCTTATATAAGGAGCTGACGAAAATAGACACAATGTTGATTTAATAACGTATTCACAAAAGTGAGAA
TCAACCACATGCAAACTTATACCGAGAGATGATAGATTATGCGCTAAATTATATTAACAATAACATGCTA
TTCTCTAAAGCTTTTTTTTTTTTCGCTCGGTGCTAGAAGAGAAAAAAAATAAACTGAAGGAGAGAGTAGG
AGTGAAAAGCGGGAGAAAATCAATTCTCCCTCTGCGCCTTTAATATCTGCAGAAAGAGGGGGGAAGCACA
CGCCCGCTGTAGCCCGCAGCTTATTTGCGAGGCAGGAATGGAATGTCTGAGATTGCATACATTATGTGCC
AAAGAGGCCCTGGGCTATGGAAGATAGTGCTGACATCACCGTCAGATCTCTCGACTCTAGAGGGTATATA
ATGGATCCCATCGCGTCTCAGCCTCACTTTGAGCTCCTCCACACGAATTTCGACCGATCCTGAGAACTTC
AGGGTGAGTTTGGGGACCCTTGATTGTTCTTTCTTTTTCGCTATTGTAAAATTCATGTTATATGGAGGGG
GCAAAGTTTTCAGGGTGTTGTTTAGAATGGGAAGATGTCCCTTGTATCACCATGGACCCTCATGATAATT
TTGTTTCTTTCACTTTCTACTCTGTTGACAACCATTGTCTCCTCTTATTTTCTTTTCATTTTCTGTAACT
TTTTCGTTAAACTTTAGCTTGCATTTGTAACGAATTTTTAAATTCACTTTTGTTTATTTGTCAGATTGTA
AGTACTTTCTCTAATCACTTTTTTTTCAAGGCAATCAGGGTATATTATATTGTACTTCAGCACAGTTTTA
GAGAACAATTGTTATAATTAAATGATAAGGTAGAATATTTCTGCATATAAATTCTGGCTGGCGTGGAAAT
ATTCTTATTGGTAGAAACAACTACACCCTGGTCATCATCCTGCCTTTCTCTTTATGGTTACAATGATATA
CACTGTTTGAGATGAGGATAAAATACTCTGAGTCCAAACCGGGCCCCTCTGCTAACCATGTTCATGCCTT
CTTCTCTTTCCTACAGCTCCTGGGCAACGTGCTGGTTGTTGTGCTGTCTCATCATTTTGGCAAAGAATTC
CTCGACGGATCCACCGGTCGCCACCATGGTGAGCAAGGGCGAGGAGCTGTTCACCGGGGTGGTGCCCATC
CTGGTCGAGCTGGACGGCGACGTAAACGGCCACAAGTTCAGCGTGTCCGGCGAGGGCGAGGGCGATGCCA
CCTACGGCAAGCTGACCCTGAAGTTCATCTGCACCACCGGCAAGCTGCCCGTGCCCTGGCCCACCCTCGT
GACCACCCTGACCTACGGCGTGCAGTGCTTCAGCCGCTACCCCGACCACATGAAGCAGCACGACTTCTTC
AAGTCCGCCATGCCCGAAGGCTACGTCCAGGAGCGCACCATCTTCTTCAAGGACGACGGCAACTACAAGA
CCCGCGCCGAGGTGAAGTTCGAGGGCGACACCCTGGTGAACCGCATCGAGCTGAAGGGCATCGACTTCAA
GGAGGACGGCAACATCCTGGGGCACAAGCTGGAGTACAACTACAACAGCCACAACGTCTATATCATGGCC
GACAAGCAGAAGAACGGCATCAAGGTGAACTTCAAGATCCGCCACAACATCGAGGACGGCAGCGTGCAGC
TCGCCGACCACTACCAGCAGAACACCCCCATCGGCGACGGCCCCGTGCTGCTGCCCGACAACCACTACCT
GAGCACCCAGTCCGCCCTGAGCAAAGACCCCAACGAGAAGCGCGATCACATGGTCCTGCTGGAGTTCGTG
ACCGCCGCCGGGATCACTCTCGGCATGGACGAGCTGTACAAGTAAAGCGGCCGCCACCGCGGTGGAGCTC
GAATTAATTCATCGATGATGATCCAGACATGATAAGATACATTGATGAGTTTGGACAAACCACAACTAGA
ATGCAGTGAAAAAAATGCTTTATTTGTGAAATTTGTGATGCTATTGCTTTATTTGTAACCATTATAAGCT
GCAATAAACAAGTTAACAACAACAATTGCATTCATTTTATGTTTCAGGTTCAGGGGGAGGTGTGGGAGGT
TTTTTAAAGCAAGTAAAACCTCTACAAATGTGGTATGGCTGATTATGATCCTCTAGATCAGATCCGAAGA
TACGGCCACGGGTGCTCTTGATCCTGTGGCTGATTTTGGACTGTGCTGCTCGCAGCTGCTGATGAATCAC
ATACTTCCTCCATTTTCTTCCACTGATTGACTGTTATAATTTCCCTAATTTCCAGGTCAAGGTGCTGTGC
ATTGTGGTAATAGATGTGACATGACGTCACTTCCAAAGGACCAATGAACATGTCTGACCAATTTCATATA
ATGTGAAAACGATTTTCATAGGCAGAATAAATAACATTTAAATTAAACTGGGCATCAGCGCAATTCAATT
GGTTTGGTAATAGCAAGGGAAAATAGAATGAAGTGATCTCCAAAAAATAAGTACTTTTTGACTGTAAATA
AAATTGTAAGGAGTAAAAAGTACTTTTTTTTCTAAAAAAATGTAATTAAGTAAAAGTAAAAGTATTGATT
TTTAATTGTACTCAAGTAAAGTAAAAATCCCCAAAAATAATACTTAAGTACAGTAATCAAGTAAAATTAC
TCAAGTACTTTACACCTCTGGTTCTTGACCCCCTACCTTCAGCAAGCCCAGCAGATCCACTAGTTCTAGA
GCGGCCGCCACCGCGGTGGAGCTCCAGCTTTTGTTCCCTTTAGTGAGGGTTAATTGCGCGCTTGGCGTAA
TCATGGTCATAGCTGTTTCCTGTGTGAAATTGTTATCCGCTCACAATTCCACACAACATACGAGCCGGAA
GCATAAAGTGTAAAGCCTGGGGTGCCTAATGAGTGAGCTAACTCACATTAATTGCGTTGCGCTCACTGCC
CGCTTTCCAGTCGGGAAACCTGTCGTGCCAGCTGCATTAATGAATCGGCCAACGCGCGGGGAGAGGCGGT
TTGCGTATTGGGCGCTCTTCCGCTTCCTCGCTCACTGACTCGCTGCGCTCGGTCGTTCGGCTGCGGCGAG
CGGTATCAGCTCACTCAAAGGCGGTAATACGGTTATCCACAGAATCAGGGGATAACGCAGGAAAGAACAT
GTGAGCAAAAGGCCAGCAAAAGGCCAGGAACCGTAAAAAGGCCGCGTTGCTGGCGTTTTTCCATAGGCTC
CGCCCCCCTGACGAGCATCACAAAAATCGACGCTCAAGTCAGAGGTGGCGAAACCCGACAGGACTATAAA
GATACCAGGCGTTTCCCCCTGGAAGCTCCCTCGTGCGCTCTCCTGTTCCGACCCTGCCGCTTACCGGATA
CCTGTCCGCCTTTCTCCCTTCGGGAAGCGTGGCGCTTTCTCATAGCTCACGCTGTAGGTATCTCAGTTCG
GTGTAGGTCGTTCGCTCCAAGCTGGGCTGTGTGCACGAACCCCCCGTTCAGCCCGACCGCTGCGCCTTAT
CCGGTAACTATCGTCTTGAGTCCAACCCGGTAAGACACGACTTATCGCCACTGGCAGCAGCCACTGGTAA
CAGGATTAGCAGAGCGAGGTATGTAGGCGGTGCTACAGAGTTCTTGAAGTGGTGGCCTAACTACGGCTAC
ACTAGAAGAACAGTATTTGGTATCTGCGCTCTGCTGAAGCCAGTTACCTTCGGAAAAAGAGTTGGTAGCT
CTTGATCCGGCAAACAAACCACCGCTGGTAGCGGTGGTTTTTTTGTTTGCAAGCAGCAGATTACGCGCAG
AAAAAAAGGATCTCAAGAAGATCCTTTGATCTTTTCTACGGGGTCTGACGCTCAGTGGAACGAAAACTCA
CGTTAAGGGATTTTGGTCATGAGATTATCAAAAAGGATCTTCACCTAGATCCTTTTAAATTAAAAATGAA
GTTTTAAATCAATCTAAAGTATATATGAGTAAACTTGGTCTGACAGTTACCAATGCTTAATCAGTGAGGC
ACCTATCTCAGCGATCTGTCTATTTCGTTCATCCATAGTTGCCTGACTCCCCGTCGTGTAGATAACTACG
ATACGGGAGGGCTTACCATCTGGCCCCAGTGCTGCAATGATACCGCGAGACCCACGCTCACCGGCTCCAG
ATTTATCAGCAATAAACCAGCCAGCCGGAAGGGCCGAGCGCAGAAGTGGTCCTGCAACTTTATCCGCCTC
CATCCAGTCTATTAATTGTTGCCGGGAAGCTAGAGTAAGTAGTTCGCCAGTTAATAGTTTGCGCAACGTT
GTTGCCATTGCTACAGGCATCGTGGTGTCACGCTCGTCGTTTGGTATGGCTTCATTCAGCTCCGGTTCCC
AACGATCAAGGCGAGTTACATGATCCCCCATGTTGTGCAAAAAAGCGGTTAGCTCCTTCGGTCCTCCGAT
CGTTGTCAGAAGTAAGTTGGCCGCAGTGTTATCACTCATGGTTATGGCAGCACTGCATAATTCTCTTACT
GTCATGCCATCCGTAAGATGCTTTTCTGTGACTGGTGAGTACTCAACCAAGTCATTCTGAGAATAGTGTA
TGCGGCGACCGAGTTGCTCTTGCCCGGCGTCAATACGGGATAATACCGCGCCACATAGCAGAACTTTAAA
AGTGCTCATCATTGGAAAACGTTCTTCGGGGCGAAAACTCTCAAGGATCTTACCGCTGTTGAGATCCAGT
TCGATGTAACCCACTCGTGCACCCAACTGATCTTCAGCATCTTTTACTTTCACCAGCGTTTCTGGGTGAG
CAAAAACAGGAAGGCAAAATGCCGCAAAAAAGGGAATAAGGGCGACACGGAAATGTTGAATACTCATACT
CTTCCTTTTTCAATATTATTGAAGCATTTATCAGGGTTATTGTCTCATGAGCGGATACATATTTGAATGT
ATTTAGAAAAATAAACAAATAGGGGTTCCGCGCACATTTCCCCGAAAAGTGCCACCTAAATTGTAAGCGT
TAATATTTTGTTAAAATTCGCGTTAAATTTTTGTTAAATCAGCTCATTTTTTAACCAATAGGCCGAAATC
GGCAAAATCCCTTATAAATCAAAAGAATAGACCGAGATAGGGT
[37 nt withheld, positions 7534-7570]
AAAGAACGTGGACTCCAACGTCAAAGG
[49 nt withheld, positions 7598-7646]
T
[91 nt withheld, positions 7648-7738]
G
[124 nt withheld, positions 7740-7863]
CCCATTCGCCATTCAGGCTGCGCAACTGTTGGGAAGGGCGATCGGTGCGGGCCTCTTCGCTATTACGCCA
GCTGGCGAAAGGGGGATGTGCTGCAAGGCGATTAAGTTGGGTAACGCCAGGGTTTTCCCAGTCACGACGT
TGTAAAACGACGGCCAGTGAGCGCGCGTAATACGACTCACTATAGGGCGAATTGGGTACCAAATAGTAGG
AATTACCCACCTGTACAAGTGCTGAAAACTTGGATGAATAAGCCCGTTTGCCATTTTCTACTGCTATTTT
AAATCTTTTCTGTATTTGTCTGCATTTGTCTTTACCCTTGAATAAATGTTTTAGTTGTTTTTTTTCAATT
ATGACTGTGTTTAACAGACATTATTACAATAATATGTAATAGTAGTACACACTATTATTATGTAATAGTA
CTTGTTGACTGTATTTGAGAACTGGACCGAGTGAGTGTTACGTCACCCATTCAAAATGACTTACTTCTGG
CTCCAACAAAATGAAGTTAATTCAGTTGCCATTTTTCACTGTATGGACATCGCCGTGTTGGAGCTAGACG
TTGCCAATAAGCAAGAAAGAGCCGAGATGCGTCGAGTCTGAGTCACCGTTCCTATGGCAACCCCTCTAAC
CAATCAGAAGTAAGCTTGTTGGAAGTCCACAGCCTACCACTTGAAAGCGGGCTGCACAAAATCTGTCAAA
CGTTTTGAACGTTGGATGTGAGAGCACATACTTTTATTAAGGCATCTGGTTGGTCAGTTTATAATATCAA
CAACTTGGGCTACAGAAAAGAAAAGTTATTACAGAAATTATGATTAACAAGTACATGTTAAATAAAGATT
TTAATATGAATGCCACCACTGGAGCATTCATGCCATTTGGAGCTTCTTCCTGTTTGGATCACTAGAAGGA
GGAGGTCACTCATTACAGTTCTCATATACAGTCGTTGGTTGGTTGGTTGGTTGGTAGATTGATTGATTGA
TTGATTGATTGATTGATTGATTGATTGATTGATTGATTGATTGATTGATTGATTGATTGATTGGTAGTCA
AAATAAGAAATAATTTCCACAGATTCATTACAGAAATGATTAAATGCATACATAAAAAACTGGGGGGGGG
GGGATACAACAACACACTTAAGTCACATTTGCCTACGTAAAGAAAAGTAAAGAAAATCAATAGCTATATT
TTACATCTCCTTTTTTTGCTGTCTTTTAATTAGCCTTGTTTTGCTGTTATCTTGATTGAAACTGTAACTT
CTTCACCTGCTTCTTTTCTTTGTAGGTTTTGCCAGCCCAGAAACAGGCATGGCTGTGCAAGGCCAGAGCA
CCATGCACAATGCGCTGCATGTCTTCATGAACGGCTCAATGTCCTCAGTCCAGGGCTCAGCCAACGACCC
CATCTTCCTCCTTCACCATGCTTTCATTGACAGGTAACAAACACGTCATGACATTAGACTGCACAGTTTT
TGACAAAGTTCATACAATCTGTTGTTTATAGCTGCTACAATTAGTGAAGTTTGTGAATGTACTTGGATGA
GCAGCGAAAGATCAATTGAGATCAATTGTTAGAGTTTGGTTGCCCTGCAGAGCAAAGAACAAAAAATAAT
CTGGTGGCTTTACTGCGTGAGGTTATTATTGGTGGAATAGAAACACAAAACATAATTGCATTTATTTGTT
TAATTTTTTATCTTATCTTAACTTTCATCTTGCATATTTGTTTCTTACATCATTTCTAGCATCTTTGAGC
GCTGGCTAAGAACTCATCAGCCTCCCCGGTCCATCTACCCACGTACCAATGCACCAATTGGCCACAATGA
CGGCTACTACATGGTGCCATTCCTTCCTCTTTATAGGAATGGAGACTACCTCCTGTCCAACAATGCTCTT
GGATACGAGTACGCCTACCTGTTGGACCCAGGTCATTGCACAACACCAGAAATGCCCTCTGATCTGCAAA
AGACGTGAATATCTGTTCAGACACCCATATCCACTCTGTTCCACACAGGTCAGAGGTTTGTCCAGGAGTT
CTTGACAGAGGTGTAAAAAGTACTCAAAAATTTTACTCAAGTGAAAGTACAAGTACTTAGGGAAAATTTT
ACTCAATTAAAAGTAAAAGTATCTGGCTAGAATCTTACTTGAGTAAAAGTAAAAAAGTACTCCATTAAAA
TTGTACTTGAGTATTAAGGAAGTAAAAGTAAAAGCAAGAAAGAAAACTAGAGATTCTTGTTTAAGCTTTT
AATCTCAAAAAACATTAAATGAAATGCATACAAGGTTTTATCCTGCTTTAGAACTGTTTGTATTTAATTA
TCAAACTATAAGACAGACAATCTAATGCCAGTACACGCTACTCAAAGTTGTAAAACCTCAGATTTAACTT
CAGTAGAAGCTGATTCTCAAAATTGTTAGTGTCAAGCCTAGCTCTTTTGGGGCTGAAAAGCAATCCTGCA
GTGCTGAAAAGCCTCTCACAGGCAGCCGATGCGGGAAGAGGTGTATTAGTCTTGATAGAGAGGCTGCAAA
TAGCAGGAAACGTGAGCAGAGACTCCCTGGTGTCTGAAACACAGGCCAGATGGGCCCTCGAGGATATC
Features (pLannotate 1.2.2; 25 found; start..end, strand, type, name):
      1..125     +  protein_bind   attR1: mutant version of attR; recombination site for the Gateway® LR reaction LR Clonase™
    150..180     +  promoter       lac UV5 promoter: E. coli lac promoter with an "up" mutation
    204..233     +  promoter       cat promoter (fragment): promoter of the E. coli cat gene encoding chloramphenicol acetyltransferase
    234..893     +  CDS            CmR: chloramphenicol acetyltransferase; cat; confers resistance to chloramphenicol
   1072..1230    +  CDS            ccdA (fragment): CCDA_ECO57 - Also known as H, letA. Experimental evidence at protein level: Swiss-Prot protein existence level 1. Antitoxin component of a type II toxin-antitoxin (TA) system which inhibits the post-segregational killing (PSK) of plasmid-free cells, also referred to as a plasmid addiction system. Binds to and blocks the activity of CcdB; will also remove bound CcdB protein from the CcdB-GyrA complex by forming a CcdA-CcdB complex, a process termed rejuvenation. Functions as a transcriptional corepressor for the ccdAB operon, repression also requires CcdB (By similarity). From Escherichia coli
   1235..1537    +  CDS            ccdB: CCDB_ECOLI - Also known as G, letB, letD. Experimental evidence at protein level: Swiss-Prot protein existence level 1. Toxic component of a type II toxin-antitoxin (TA) system, functioning in plasmid maintainence. Responsible for the post- segregational killing (PSK) of plasmid-free cells, also referred to as a plasmid addiction system. Half-life of over 2 hours. Cell killing by CcdB is accompanied by filamentation, defects in chromosome and plasmid segregation, defects in cell division, formation of anucleate cells, decreased DNA synthesis and plasmid loss. Interferes with the activity of DN
   1581..1705    -  protein_bind   attR2: mutant version of attR; recombination site for the Gateway® LR reaction LR Clonase™
   2858..2875    +  promoter       minP (fragment): minimal TATA-box promoter with low basal activity
   2944..3516    +  intron         β-globin intron: intron from rabbit β-globin gene
   3596..4315    +  CDS            EGFP: the original enhanced GFP (Yang et al., 1996) mammalian codon-optimized
   4316..4340    -  misc_feature   MCS (fragment): pBluescript multiple cloning site
   4360..4494    -  polyA_signal   SV40 poly(A) signal: SV40 polyadenylation signal
   4517..4600    -  CDS            large T antigen (fragment): large T antigen from SV40 (simian virus 40)
   5164..5204    -  misc_feature   MCS (fragment): pBluescript multiple cloning site
   5217..5235    -  promoter       T3 promoter: promoter for bacteriophage T3 RNA polymerase
   5280..5296    -  protein_bind   lac operator: The lac repressor binds to the lac operator to inhibit transcription in E. coli. This inhibition can be relieved by adding lactose or isopropyl-β-D-thiogalactopyranoside (IPTG). lac repressor encoded by lacI
   5304..5334    -  promoter       lac promoter: promoter for the E. coli lac operon
   5349..5370    -  protein_bind   CAP binding site: CAP binding activates transcription in the presence of cAMP. E. coli catabolite activator protein
   5383..5475    -  CDS            lacI (fragment): lac repressor; lacI; The lac repressor binds to the lac operator to inhibit transcription in E. coli. This inhibition can be relieved by adding lactose or isopropyl-β-D-thiogalactopyranoside (IPTG).
   5658..6246    -  rep_origin     ori: high-copy-number ColE1/pMB1/pBR322/pUC origin of replication
   6417..7277    -  CDS            AmpR: β-lactamase; bla; confers resistance to ampicillin, carbenicillin, and related antibiotics
   7278..7382    -  promoter       AmpR promoter: bla
   7435..7863    -  rep_origin     f1 ori (sequence partly withheld): f1 bacteriophage origin of replication; arrow indicates direction of (+) strand synthesis
   7868..8023    -  CDS            lacZα (fragment): LacZα fragment of β-galactosidase; lacZ fragment
   8031..8049    +  promoter       T7 promoter: promoter for bacteriophage T7 RNA polymerase
