[The description below was written by a language model from this plasmid's Addgene catalogue record and pLannotate feature annotations shown in this document.]
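Description:
E1b-GFP-Tol2-Gateway dre SE-irf2bpl C is a zebrafish enhancer-reporter plasmid of about 10.4 kb, built on the E1b-GFP-Tol2-Gateway backbone. It tests whether a fragment of a zebrafish super-enhancer can drive tissue-specific transcription in vivo. It replicates in E. coli from a high-copy ColE1/pUC origin and carries a β-lactamase (AmpR) gene. Remnants of a pBluescript-type backbone are also present, including an f1 origin, T3 and T7 promoters, and lac promoter/operator and lacZα fragments.

The insert is a 1,126 bp D. rerio genomic segment, region "C" of the super-enhancer associated with irf2bpl, introduced by Gibson assembly. The feature table does not annotate the insert. A plausible location is the unannotated stretch between attR2 and the minimal promoter, though the record does not confirm this. Downstream lies the reporter unit: a minimal TATA-box promoter with low basal activity (the E1b element implied by the backbone name), a rabbit β-globin intron, EGFP and an SV40 polyadenylation signal. GFP should therefore be expressed only where the upstream sequence supplies enhancer activity.

The Gateway destination cassette remains intact, with attR1 and attR2 flanking a chloramphenicol resistance gene and the ccdB toxin. This explains the dual chloramphenicol and ampicillin selection and the need for a ccdB-tolerant strain. It also means the enhancer was added next to the cassette rather than swapped in by LR recombination. The backbone name indicates Tol2 transposon arms, which would allow transposase-mediated integration into the fish genome, but the feature table does not annotate them.
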