Addgene plasmid #89372: E1b-GFP-Tol2-Gateway dre SE-irf2bpl C
Purpose: Vector for reporter assay of one zebrafish super-enhancer region
Depositing lab: Alena Shkumatava. Depositing organization: Institut Curie. Publication: Comparative analyses of super-enhancers reveal conserved elements in vertebrate genomes. Perez-Rico YA, Boeva V, Mallory AC, Bitetti A, Majello S, Barillot E, Shkumatava A. Genome Res. 2017 Feb;27(2):259-268. doi: 10.1101/gr.203679.115. Epub 2016 Dec 13. PubMed 27965291.
Backbone
  Vector backbone: E1b-GFP-Tol2-Gateway
  Backbone manufacturer: Nadav Ahituv lab
  Total vector size (bp): 10453
  Modifications to backbone: Insertion of super-enhancer region
Growth in bacteria
  Bacterial resistance: Chloramphenicol and Ampicillin, 25 & 100 μg/mL
  Growth temperature: 37°C
  Growth strain: ccdB Survival
  Copy number: High Copy
Gene/Insert
  Gene/Insert name: irf2bpl (alt name: super-enhancer irf2bpl)
  Species: D. rerio (zebrafish)
  Insert size (bp): 1126
  Entrez Gene: irf2bpl (a.k.a. wu:fc39d10, wu:fj46f11, zgc:73290, zgc:77204)
  Cloning method: Gibson Cloning
  Sequencing primers: 5′ CATCTTTGTTAAGCTTTAAATGGTACAAC; 3′ GACGGTGATGTCAGCACTATCTTC
Terms and licenses: Academic/Nonprofit Terms; Industry Terms: Not Available to Industry
How to cite: E1b-GFP-Tol2-Gateway dre SE-irf2bpl C was a gift from Alena Shkumatava (Addgene plasmid # 89372 ; http://n2t.net/addgene:89372 ; RRID:Addgene_89372)
